Addgene plasmid #177326: pBT009.J3.RR2
Purpose: sgRNA targeting RFP for repression
Depositing lab: James Carothers. Depositing organization: University of Washington. Publication: Multi-layer CRISPRa/i circuits for dynamic genetic programs in cell-free and bacterial systems. Tickman BI, Burbano DA, Chavali VP, Kiattisewee C, Fontana J, Khakimzhan A, Noireaux V, Zalatan JG, Carothers JM. Cell Syst. 2021 Nov 17. pii: S2405-4712(21)00419-1. doi: 10.1016/j.cels.2021.10.008. PubMed 34800362.
Backbone
  Vector backbone: ColE1
Growth in bacteria
  Bacterial resistance: Ampicillin, 100 μg/mL
  Growth temperature: 37°C
  Growth strain: DH5alpha
  Copy number: Unknown
Gene/Insert
  Gene/Insert name: RR2
  gRNA/shRNA sequence: gcagttccagtacggttcca
Terms and licenses: Academic/Nonprofit Terms; Industry Terms: Not Available to Industry
How to cite: pBT009.J3.RR2 was a gift from James Carothers (Addgene plasmid # 177326 ; http://n2t.net/addgene:177326 ; RRID:Addgene_177326)
