[The description below was written by a language model from this plasmid's Addgene catalogue record and pLannotate feature annotations shown in this document.]
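Description:
pBT009.J3.RR2 is a small (about 3.1 kb) bacterial sgRNA expression plasmid built on a ColE1-type backbone. It replicates in E. coli from a high-copy ColE1/pMB1-family origin, although the catalogue lists copy number as unknown. Selection is with ampicillin, through the β-lactamase gene (AmpR) driven by its native bla promoter.

The payload is a single guide RNA called RR2, intended to target a red fluorescent protein gene for repression. In the feature table, a partial match to a J23119-type constitutive synthetic bacterial promoter lies a short distance upstream of the guide. The fragmentary hit, together with the "J3" in the plasmid name, may mean that a related or engineered promoter is used rather than canonical J23119, but the record does not state this. The roughly 20-nt element annotated as an antisense "mRFP1 fragment" is not a coding sequence. It is the spacer itself, which is complementary to mRFP1 and runs directly into the Streptococcus pyogenes Cas9 gRNA scaffold to form a complete sgRNA. The plasmid encodes no Cas protein, so a catalytically dead Cas9 would have to be supplied from another construct or in the reaction for CRISPR interference to occur.

Short matches to the phage lambda O protein and to the tetracycline resistance gene are also annotated. These are fragments only, probably backbone remnants or spacer sequence, and should not be taken as functional genes. The associated work concerns multi-layer CRISPR activation/interference circuits in cell-free and bacterial systems, where this plasmid would provide the guide that switches off an RFP reporter.
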