Features (pLannotate 1.2.2; 8 found; start..end, strand, type, name):
    449..1309    -  CDS            AmpR: β-lactamase; bla; confers resistance to ampicillin, carbenicillin, and related antibiotics
   1310..1414    -  promoter       AmpR promoter: bla
   1516..1824    +  CDS            O (fragment): VRPO_LAMBD - Protein inferred from homology: Swiss-Prot protein existence level 3. Necessary for the bidirectional replication of DNA. It interacts with the ori (origin of replication) region of the genome during the initiation of replication. From Escherichia phage lambda (Bacteriophage lambda).
   2022..2044    +  promoter       J23119(SpeI) promoter (fragment): bacterial promoter (Registry of Standard Biological Parts BBa J23119) modified to end with an SpeI site
   2057..2077    -  CDS            mRFP1 (fragment): monomeric derivative of DsRed (Campbell et al., 2002)
   2077..2152    +  misc_RNA       gRNA scaffold: guide RNA scaffold for the Streptococcus pyogenes CRISPR/Cas9 system
   2496..2628    +  CDS            TcR (fragment): tetracycline efflux protein; tet; confers resistance to tetracycline
   2808..278     -  rep_origin     ori (across the origin): high-copy-number ColE1/pMB1/pBR322/pUC origin of replication
>Addgene plasmid #177326 | pBT009.J3.RR2 | addgene full sequence | sequence record 353896 | Addgene NGS Result
AGTCCAACCCGGTAAGACACGACTTATCGCCACTGGCAGCAGCCACTGGTAACAGGATTAGCAGAGCGAG
GTATGTAGGCGGTGCTACAGAGTTCTTGAAGTGGTGGCCTAACTACGGCTACACTAGAAGAACAGTATTT
GGTATCTGCGCTCTGCTGAAGCCAGTTACCTTCGGAAAAAGAGTTGGTAGCTCTTGATCCGGCAAACAAA
CCACCGCTGGTAGCGGTGGTTTTTTTGTTTGCAAGCAGCAGATTACGCGCAGAAAAAAAGGATCTCAAGA
AGATCCTTTGATCTTTTCTACGGGGTCTGACGCTCAGTGGAACGAAAACTCACGTTAAGGGATTTTGGTC
ATGAGATTATCAAAAAGGATCTTCACCTAGATCCTTTTAAATTAAAAATGAAGTTTTAAATCAATCTAAA
GTATATATGAGTAAACTTGGTCTGACAGTTACCAATGCTTAATCAGTGAGGCACCTATCTCAGCGATCTG
TCTATTTCGTTCATCCATAGTTGCCTGACTCCCCGTCGTGTAGATAACTACGATACGGGAGGGCTTACCA
TCTGGCCCCAGTGCTGCAATGATACCGCGAGACCCACGCTCACCGGCTCCAGATTTATCAGCAATAAACC
AGCCAGCCGGAAGGGCCGAGCGCAGAAGTGGTCCTGCAACTTTATCCGCCTCCATCCAGTCTATTAATTG
TTGCCGGGAAGCTAGAGTAAGTAGTTCGCCAGTTAATAGTTTGCGCAACGTTGTTGCCATTGCTACAGGC
ATCGTGGTGTCACGCTCGTCGTTTGGTATGGCTTCATTCAGCTCCGGTTCCCAACGATCAAGGCGAGTTA
CATGATCCCCCATGTTGTGCAAAAAAGCGGTTAGCTCCTTCGGTCCTCCGATCGTTGTCAGAAGTAAGTT
GGCCGCAGTGTTATCACTCATGGTTATGGCAGCACTGCATAATTCTCTTACTGTCATGCCATCCGTAAGA
TGCTTTTCTGTGACTGGTGAGTACTCAACCAAGTCATTCTGAGAATAGTGTATGCGGCGACCGAGTTGCT
CTTGCCCGGCGTCAACACGGGATAATACCGCGCCACATAGCAGAACTTTAAAAGTGCTCATCATTGGAAA
ACGTTCTTCGGGGCGAAAACTCTCAAGGATCTTACCGCTGTTGAGATCCAGTTCGATGTAACCCACTCGT
GCACCCAACTGATCTTCAGCATCTTTTACTTTCACCAGCGTTTCTGGGTGAGCAAAAACAGGAAGGCAAA
ATGCCGCAAAAAAGGGAATAAGGGCGACACGGAAATGTTGAATACTCATACTCTTCCTTTTTCAATATTA
TTGAAGCATTTATCAGGGTTATTGTCTCATGAGCGGATACATATTTGAATGTATTTAGAAAAATAAACAA
ATAGGGGTTCCGCGCACATTTCCCCGAAAAGTGCCACCTGACGTCTAAGAAACCATTATTATCATGACAT
TAACCTATAAAAATAGGCGTATCACGAGGCCCTTTCGTCTTCAAGAATTCTGGCGAATCCTCTGACCAGC
CAGAAAACGACCTTTCTGTGGTGAAACCGGATGCTGCAATTCAGAGCGCCAGCAAGTGGGGGACAGCAGA
AGACCTGACCGCCGCAGAGTGGATGTTTGACATGGTGAAGACTATCGCACCATCAGCCAGAAAACCGAAT
TTTGCTGGGTGGGCTAACGATATCCGCCTGATGCGTGAACGTGACGGACGTAACCACCGCGACATGTGTG
TGCTGTTCCGCTGGGCATGCCAGGACAACTTCTGGTCCGGTAACGTGCTGAGCCCGGCCAAGCTTAGCCC
GAAAAGTGCCACCTGTGGCAATTCCGACGTCAGCATTTGCGATCATTCACGCAGCGCTTATTCAGTTGCT
CACTGCGATGTCATAATCATCGCTACGAGCTGTGAAAGATGCATAAAGCTCGTACGACGCGTTCGCTCGT
CTCCTCACTTCTCCTACGGAGCGTTCTGGACACAACGTCGTCTTGAAGTTGCGATTATAGATTGACAGCT
AGCTCAGTCCTAGGGATTGTGCTAGCTGGAACCGTACTGGAACTGCGTTTTAGAGCTAGAAATAGCAAGT
TAAAATAAGGCTAGTCCGTTATCAACTTGAAAAAGTGGCACCGAGTCGGTGCTTTTTTTAACGCATGAGA
AAGCCCCCGGAAGATCACCTTCCGGGGGCTTTTTTATTGCGCGGATCCTTACTCCGTCGACAAGCTTGCG
GCCGCACTCGAGGAATTCCGACTCAATTAGTTCAGTCAGTTTCAGGATATTAGTCATCTCTACATTGATT
ATGAGTATTCAGAAATTCCTTAAATATTCTGACAAATGCTCTTTCCCTAAACTCCCCCCATAAAAAAACC
CGCCGAAGCGGGTTTTTACGTTATTTGCGGATTAACGATTACTCGTTATCAGAACCGCCCAGACCTGCGT
TCAGCAGTTCTGCCAGGCTGGCAGATGCGTCTTCCGGAATTGATCCGTCGACCGATGCCCTTGAGAGCCT
TCAACCCAGTCAGCTCCTTCCGGTGGGCGCGGGGCATGACTATCGTCGCCGCACTTATGACTGTCTTCTT
TATCATGCAACTCGTAGGACAGGTGCCGGCAGCGCTCTTCCGCTTCCTCGCTCACTGACTCGCTGCGCTC
GGTCGTTCGGCTGCGGCGAGCGGTATCAGCTCACTCAAAGGCGGTAATACGGTTATCCACAGAATCAGGG
GATAACGCAGGAAAGAACATGTGAGCAAAAGGCCAGCAAAAGGCCAGGAACCGTAAAAAGGCCGCGTTGC
TGGCGTTTTTCCATAGGCTCCGCCCCCCTGACGAGCATCACAAAAATCGACGCTCAAGTCAGAGGTGGCG
AAACCCGACAGGACTATAAAGATACCAGGCGTTTCCCCCTGGAAGCTCCCTCGTGCGCTCTCCTGTTCCG
ACCCTGCCGCTTACCGGATACCTGTCCGCCTTTCTCCCTTCGGGAAGCGTGGCGCTTTCTCATAGCTCAC
GCTGTAGGTATCTCAGTTCGGTGTAGGTCGTTCGCTCCAAGCTGGGCTGTGTGCACGAACCCCCCGTTCA
GCCCGACCGCTGCGCCTTATCCGGTAACTATCGTCTTG
